>Addgene plasmid #153153 | Flag-FOXO3B | addgene full sequence | sequence record 299701 | Addgene NGS Result
CGCCATTCTGCCTGGGGACGTCGGAGCAAGCTTGATTTAGGTGACACTATAGAATACAAGCTACTTGTTC
TTTTTGCAGGATCAGCCACCATGGATTACAAGGACGACGACGATAAGGGATCCGCAGAGGCACCGGCTTC
CCCGGCCCCGCTTTCTCCGCTCGAAGTGGAGCTGGACCCGGAGTTCGAGCCCCAGAGCCGTCCGCGATCC
TGTACGTGGCCCCTGCAAAGGCCGGAGCTCCAAGCGAGCCCTGCCAAGCCCTCGGGGGAGACGGCCGCCG
ACTCCATGATCCCCGAGGAGGAGGACGATGAAGACGACGAGGACGGCGGGGGACGGGCCGGCTCGGCCAT
GGCGATCGGCGGCGGCGGCGGGAGCCGCACGCTGGTCTCCGGGCTGCTCCTTGAGGACTCGGTCCGGGTG
CTGGCACCCGGAGGGCAAGACCCCGGGTCTGGGCCAGCCACCGCGGCGGGCGGGCTGAGCGGGGGTACAC
AGGCGCTGCTGCAGCCTCAGCAACCGCTGCCACCGCCGCAGCCGGGGGCGGCTGGGGGCTCCGGGCAGCC
GAGGAAATGTTCGTCGCGGCGGAACGCCTGGGGAAACCTGTCCTACGCGGACCTGATCACCCGCGCCATC
GAGAGCTCCCCGGACAGACGGCTCACTCTGTCCCAGATCTACGAGTGGATGGTGAGTTGCGTGCCCTACT
TCAAGGATAAGGGCAACAGCAACAGCTCTGCCGGCTAGAAGAACTCCATCCGGCACAACCTGTCACTGCA
TAGTCGATTCATGCGGGTCCAGAATGAGGGAACTGGCAAGAGCTCTTGGTGGATCATCAACCCTGATGGG
GGGAAGAGCGGAAAAGCCCCCCGGCGGCGGGCTGTCTCCATGGACAATAGCAACAAGTATACCAAGAGCC
GTGGCCGCACAGCCAAGAAGAAGGCAGCCCTGCAGACAGCCCCCGAATCAGCTGACGACAGTCCCTCCCA
GCTCTCCAAGTGGTCTGGCAGCCCCACGTCACGCAGCAGTGATGAGCTGGATGCGTGGACGGACTTCCGT
TCACGCACCAATTCTAACGCCAGCACAGTCAGTGGCCGCCTGTCGCCCATCATGGCAAGCACAGAGTTGG
ATGAAGTCCAGGACGACGATGCGCCTCTCTCGCCCATGCTCTACAGCAGCTCAGCGAGCCTGTCACCTTC
AGTAAGCAAGCCGTGCACGGTGGAACTGCTACGGCTGACTGACATGGCAGGCACCATGAATCTGAATGAT
GGGGCTGACTGAAAACCTCATGGACGACCTGCTGGATAACATCACGCTCCCGCCATCCCAGCCATCGCCC
ACTGGGGGACTCATGCAGCGGAGTTCTAGCTTCCCGTATACCACCAAGGGCTCGGGCCTGAGCTCCCCAA
CCAGCTCCTTTAACAGCACGGTGTTTGGACCTTCATCTCTGAACTCCCTACGCCAGTCTCCCATGCAGAC
CATCCAAGAGAACAAGCCAGCTACCTTCTCTTCCATGTCACACTATGGTAACCAGACACTCCAGGACCTG
CTCACTTCGGACTCACTTAGCCACAGCGATGTCATGATGACACAGTCGGACCCCTTGATGTCTCAGGCCA
GCACCGCTGTGTCTGCCCAGAATTCCCGCCGGAACGTGATGCTTCGCAATGATCCGATGATGTCCTTTGC
TGCCCAGCCTAACCAGGGAAGTGTGGTCAATCAGAACTTGCTCCACCACCAGCACCAAACCCAGGGCGCT
CTTGGTGGCAGCCGTGCCTTGTCGAATTCTGTCAGCAACATGGGCTTGAGTGAGTCCAGCAGCCTTGGGT
CAGCCAAACACCAGCAGCAGTCTCCTGTCAGCCAGTCTATGCAAACCCTCTCGGACTCTCTCTCAGGCTC
CTCCTTGTACTCAACTAGTGCAAACCTGCCCGTCATGGGCCATGAGAAGTTCCCCAGCGACTTGGACCTG
GACATGTTCAATGGGAGCTTGGAATGTGACATGGAGTCCATTATCCGTAGTGAACTCATGGATGCTGATG
GGTTGGATTTTAACTTTGATTCCCTCATCTCCACACAGAATGTTGTTGGTTTGAACGTGGGGAACTTCAC
TGGTGCTAAGCAGGCCTCATCTCAGAGCTGGGTGCCAGGCTGAAGGATCACTCGAGCCTCTAGAACTATA
GTGAGTCGTATTACGTAGATCCAGACATGATAAGATACATTGATGAGTTTGGACAAACCACAACTAGAAT
GCAGTGAAAAAAATGCTTTATTTGTGAAATTTGTGATGCTATTGCTTTATTTGTAACCATTATAAGCTGC
AATAAACAAGTTAACAACAACAATTGCATTCATTTTATGTTTCAGGTTCAGGGGGAGGTGTGGGAGGTTT
TTTAATTCGCGGCCGCGGCGCCAATGCATTGGGCCCGGTACCCAGCTTTTGTTCCCTTTAGTGAGGGTTA
ATTGCGCGCTTGGCGTAATCATGGTCATAGCTGTTTCCTGTGTGAAATTGTTATCCGCTCACAATTCCAC
ACAACATACGAGCCGGGAGCATAAAGTGTAAAGCCTGGGGTGCCTAATGAGTGAGCTAACTCACATTAAT
TGCGTTGCGCTCACTGCCCGCTTTCCAGTCGGGAAACCTGTCGTGCCAGCTGCATTAATGAATCGGCCAA
CGCGCGGGGAGAGGCGGTTTGCGTATTGGGCGCTCTTCCGCTTCCTCGCTCACTGACTCGCTGCGCTCGG
TCGTTCGGCTGCGGCGAGCGGTATCAGCTCACTCAAAGGCGGTAATACGGTTATCCACAGAATCAGGGGA
TAACGCAGGAAAGAACATGTGAGCAAAAGGCCAGCAAAAGGCCAGGAACCGTAAAAAGGCCGCGTTGCTG
GCGTTTTTCCATAGGCTCCGCCCCCCTGACGAGCATCACAAAAATCGACGCTCAAGTCAGAGGTGGCGAA
ACCCGACAGGACTATAAAGATACCAGGCGTTTCCCCCTGGAAGCTCCCTCGTGCGCTCTCCTGTTCCGAC
CCTGCCGCTTACCGGATACCTGTCCGCCTTTCTCCCTTCGGGAAGCGTGGCGCTTTCTCATAGCTCACGC
TGTAGGTATCTCAGTTCGGTGTAGGTCGTTCGCTCCAAGCTGGGCTGTGTGCACGAACCCCCCGTTCAGC
CCGACCGCTGCGCCTTATCCGGTAACTATCGTCTTGAGTCCAACCCGGTAAGACACGACTTATCGCCACT
GGCAGCAGCCACTGGTAACAGGATTAGCAGAGCGAGGTATGTAGGCGGTGCTACAGAGTTCTTGAAGTGG
TGGCCTAACTACGGCTACACTAGAAGAACAGTATTTGGTATCTGCGCTCTGCTGAAGCCAGTTACCTTCG
GAAAAAGAGTTGGTAGCTCTTGATCCGGCAAACAAACCACCGCTGGTAGCGGTGGTTTTTTTGTTTGCAA
GCAGCAGATTACGCGCAGAAAAAAAGGATCTCAAGAAGATCCTTTGATCTTTTCTACGGGGTCTGACGCT
CAGTGGAACGAAAACTCACGTTAAGGGATTTTGGTCATGAGATTATCAAAAAGGATCTTCACCTAGATCC
TTTTAAATTAAAAATGAAGTTTTAAATCAATCTAAAGTATATATGAGTAAACTTGGTCTGACAGTTACCA
ATGCTTAATCAGTGAGGCACCTATCTCAGCGATCTGTCTATTTCGTTCATCCATAGTTGCCTGACTCCCC
GTCGTGTAGATAACTACGATACGGGAGGGCTTACCATCTGGCCCCAGTGCTGCAATGATACCGCGAGACC
CACGCTCACCGGCTCCAGATTTATCAGCAATAAACCAGCCAGCCGGAAGGGCCGAGCGCAGAAGTGGTCC
TGCAACTTTATCCGCCTCCATCCAGTCTATTAATTGTTGCCGGGAAGCTAGAGTAAGTAGTTCGCCAGTT
AATAGTTTGCGCAACGTTGTTGCCATTGCTACAGGCATCGTGGTGTCACGCTCGTCGTTTGGTATGGCTT
CATTCAGCTCCGGTTCCCAACGATCAAGGCGAGTTACATGATCCCCCATGTTGTGCAAAAAAGCGGTTAG
CTCCTTCGGTCCTCCGATCGTTGTCAGAAGTAAGTTGGCCGCAGTGTTATCACTCATGGTTATGGCAGCA
CTGCATAATTCTCTTACTGTCATGCCATCCGTAAGATGCTTTTCTGTGACTGGTGAGTACTCAACCAAGT
CATTCTGAGAATAGTGTATGCGGCGACCGAGTTGCTCTTGCCCGGCGTCAATACGGGATAATACCGCGCC
ACATAGCAGAACTTTAAAAGTGCTCATCATTGGAAAACGTTCTTCGGGGCGAAAACTCTCAAGGATCTTA
CCGCTGTTGAGATCCAGTTCGATGTAACCCACTCGTGCACCCAACTGATCTTCAGCATCTTTTACTTTCA
CCAGCGTTTCTGGGTGAGCAAAAACAGGAAGGCAAAATGCCGCAAAAAAGGGAATAAGGGCGACACGGAA
ATGTTGAATACTCATACTCTTCCTTTTTCAATATTATTGAAGCATTTATCAGGGTTATTGTCTCATGAGC
GGATACATATTTGAATGTATTTAGAAAAATAAACAAATAGGGGTTCCGCGCACATTTCCCCGAAAAGTGC
CACCTAAATTGTAAGCGTTAATATTTTGTTAAAATTCGCGTTAAATTTTTGTTAAATCAGCTCATTTTTT
AACCAATAGGCCGAAATCGGCAAAATCCCTTATAAATCAAAAGAATAGACCGAGATAGGGT
[37 nt withheld, positions 4752-4788]
AAAGAACGTGGACTCCAACGTCAAAGG
[49 nt withheld, positions 4816-4864]
T
[91 nt withheld, positions 4866-4956]
G
[124 nt withheld, positions 4958-5081]
CCCATTCGCCATTCAGGCTGCGCAACTGTTGGGAAGGGCGATCGGTGCGGGCCTCTTCGCTATTACGCCA
GTCGACCGCCAATTCAATATGGCGTATATGGACTCATGCCAATTCAATATGGTGGATCTGGACCTGTGCC
AATTCAATATGGCGTATATGGACTCGTGCCAATTCAATATGGTGGATCTGGACCCCAGCCAATTCAATAT
GGCGGACTTGGCACCATGCCAATTCAATATGGCGGACCTGGCACTGTGCCAACTGGGGAGGGGTCTACTT
GGCACGGTGCCAAGTTTGAGGAGGGGTCTTGGCCCTGTGCCAAGTCCGCCATATTGAATTGGCATGGTGC
CAATAATGGCGGCCATATTGGCTATATGCCAGGATCAATATATAGGCAATATCCAATATGGCCCTATGCC
AATATGGCTATTGGCCAGGTTCAATACTATGTATTGGCCCTATGCCATATAGTATTCCATATATGGGTTT
TCCTATTGACGTAGATAGCCCCTCCCAATGGGCGGTCCCATATACCATATATGGGGCTTCCTAATACCGC
CCATAGCCACTCCCCCATTGACGTCAATGGTCTCTATATATGGTCTTTCCTATTGACGTCATATGGGCGG
TCCTATTGACGTATATGGCGCCTCCCCCATTGACGTCAATTACGGTAAATGGCCCGCCTGGCTCAATGCC
CATTGACGTCAATAGGACCACCCACCATTGACGTCAATGGGATGGCTCATTGCCCATTCATATCCGTTCT
CACGCCCCCTATTGACGTCAATGACGGTAAATGGCCCACTTGGCAGTACATCAATATCTATTAATAGTAA
CTTGGCAAGTACATTACTATTGGAAGTACGCCAGGGTACATTGGCAGTACTCCCATTGACGTCAATGGCG
GTAAATGGCCCGCGATGGCTGCCAAGTACATCCCCATTGACGTCAATGGGGAGGGGCAATGACGCAAATG
GGCGTTCCATTGACGTAAATGGGCGGTAGGCGTGCCTAATGGGAGGTCTATATAAGCAATGCTCGTTTAG
GGAAC
Features (pLannotate 1.2.2; 17 found; start..end, strand, type, name):
     35..53      +  promoter       SP6 promoter: promoter for bacteriophage SP6 RNA polymerase
     94..110     +  CDS            FLAG (fragment): FLAG® epitope tag, followed by an enterokinase cleavage site
    124..1263    +  CDS            FOXO3 (fragment): FOXO3_HUMAN - Also known as FKHRL1 From Homo sapiens (Human).
   1262..2140    +  CDS            FOXO3 (fragment): FOXO3_HUMAN - Also known as FKHRL1 From Homo sapiens (Human).
   2166..2183    -  promoter       T7 promoter (fragment): promoter for bacteriophage T7 RNA polymerase
   2188..2322    -  polyA_signal   SV40 poly(A) signal: SV40 polyadenylation signal
   2435..2453    -  promoter       T3 promoter: promoter for bacteriophage T3 RNA polymerase
   2498..2514    -  protein_bind   lac operator: The lac repressor binds to the lac operator to inhibit transcription in E. coli. This inhibition can be relieved by adding lactose or isopropyl-β-D-thiogalactopyranoside (IPTG). lac repressor encoded by lacI
   2522..2552    -  promoter       lac promoter: promoter for the E. coli lac operon
   2567..2588    -  protein_bind   CAP binding site: CAP binding activates transcription in the presence of cAMP. E. coli catabolite activator protein
   2601..2693    -  CDS            lacI (fragment): lac repressor; lacI; The lac repressor binds to the lac operator to inhibit transcription in E. coli. This inhibition can be relieved by adding lactose or isopropyl-β-D-thiogalactopyranoside (IPTG).
   2876..3464    -  rep_origin     ori: high-copy-number ColE1/pMB1/pBR322/pUC origin of replication
   3635..4495    -  CDS            AmpR: β-lactamase; bla; confers resistance to ampicillin, carbenicillin, and related antibiotics
   4496..4600    -  promoter       AmpR promoter: bla
   4653..5081    -  rep_origin     f1 ori (sequence partly withheld): f1 bacteriophage origin of replication; arrow indicates direction of (+) strand synthesis
   5086..5152    -  CDS            lacZα (fragment): LacZα fragment of β-galactosidase; lacZ fragment
   5159..6136    +  promoter       CMV IE94 promoter: enhancer/promoter region of simian cytomegalovirus major immediate early transcription unit IE94
