[The description below was written by a language model from this plasmid's Addgene catalogue record and pLannotate feature annotations shown in this document.]
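Description:
Flag-FOXO3B is a mammalian expression plasmid built on the pCS2+ N-flag backbone, carrying the human FOXO3B coding sequence (about 2 kb) inserted between retained BamHI and XhoI sites. The full sequenced plasmid is 6,136 nt. It is maintained in E. coli as a high-copy plasmid through a ColE1/pUC-type origin and selected with ampicillin via the β-lactamase gene. An f1 origin is also present, along with remnants of lac promoter/operator, lacI and lacZα sequences inherited from the parental cloning vector.

Expression is driven by the strong simian cytomegalovirus immediate-early enhancer/promoter characteristic of pCS2 vectors. The catalogue entry names it CMV IE95, whereas the annotation identifies it as IE94. Because the plasmid is circular, this promoter lies directly upstream of the SP6 promoter, the backbone-encoded N-terminal FLAG epitope and the insert, with an SV40 polyadenylation signal terminating the transcript. The SP6 promoter between the CMV element and the coding sequence can in principle support in vitro synthesis of sense RNA, while T7 and T3 promoters sit downstream in the opposite orientation. The annotation tool labels the insert as two adjoining fragments matching FOXO3. This is consistent with FOXO3B being a close relative of FOXO3 (one listed alias is FKHRL1P1) rather than indicating a different gene, although the record does not explain the split at the junction.

The construct is intended for expressing FLAG-tagged FOXO3B in mammalian cells, allowing detection or pull-down through the epitope tag. It belongs to a uniform library of FOX transcription factor expression plasmids designed for comparison across the family.
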