Addgene plasmid #153153: Flag-FOXO3B
Purpose: Expression of Flag tagged human FOXO3B in mammalian cells
Depositing lab: Stefan Koch. Depositing organization: Linkopings Universitet. Publication: A uniform expression library for the exploration of FOX transcription factor biology. Moparthi L, Koch S. Differentiation. 2020 Sep - Oct;115:30-36. doi: 10.1016/j.diff.2020.08.002. Epub 2020 Aug 20. PubMed 32858261.
Backbone
  Vector backbone: pCS2+ N-flag
  Backbone size w/o insert (bp): 4131
  Vector type: Mammalian Expression
Growth in bacteria
  Bacterial resistance: Ampicillin, 100 μg/mL
  Growth temperature: 37°C
  Growth strain: DH5alpha
  Copy number: High Copy
Gene/Insert
  Gene/Insert name: human FOXO3B
  Species: H. sapiens (human)
  Insert size (bp): 2028
  Entrez Gene: FOXO3B (a.k.a. FKHRL1P1, ZNF286C)
  Promoter: CMV IE95
  Tag / fusion protein: Flag (N terminal on backbone)
  Cloning method: Restriction Enzyme; 5′ cloning site BamH1 (not destroyed); 3′ cloning site XhoI (not destroyed)
  Sequencing primers: 5′ SP6; 3′ EBV-rev
Terms and licenses: Academic/Nonprofit Terms; Industry Terms: Not Available to Industry
How to cite: Flag-FOXO3B was a gift from Stefan Koch (Addgene plasmid # 153153 ; http://n2t.net/addgene:153153 ; RRID:Addgene_153153)
