>Addgene plasmid #153153 | Flag-FOXO3B | depositor partial sequence | sequence record 296366 | hFOXO3B gene sequence
ATGGCAGAGGCACCGGCTTCCCCGGCCCCGCTTTCTCCGCTCGAAGTGGAGCTGGACCCGGAGTTCGAGC
CCCAGAGCCGTCCGCGATCCTGTACGTGGCCCCTGCAAAGGCCGGAGCTCCAAGCGAGCCCTGCCAAGCC
CTCGGGGGAGACGGCCGCCGACTCCATGATCCCCGAGGAGGAGGACGATGAAGACGACGAGGACGGCGGG
GGACGGGCCGGCTCGGCCATGGCGATCGGCGGCGGCGGCGGGAGCCGCACGCTGGTCTCCGGGCTGCTCC
TTGAGGACTCGGTCCGGGTGCTGGCACCCGGAGGGCAAGACCCCGGGTCTGGGCCAGCCACCGCGGCGGG
CGGGCTGAGCGGGGGTACACAGGCGCTGCTGCAGCCTCAGCAACCGCTGCCACCGCCGCAGCCGGGGGCG
GCTGGGGGCTCCGGGCAGCCGAGGAAATGTTCGTCGCGGCGGAACGCCTGGGGAAACCTGTCCTACGCGG
ACCTGATCACCCGCGCCATCGAGAGCTCCCCGGACAGACGGCTCACTCTGTCCCAGATCTACGAGTGGAT
GGTGAGTTGCGTGCCCTACTTCAAGGATAAGGGCAACAGCAACAGCTCTGCCGGCTAG
